>Addgene plasmid #78783 | pBABE-puro p21 | addgene full sequence | sequence record 149152 | Addgene assembled sequence
CTGCAGCCTGAATATGGGCCAAACAGGATATCTGTGGTAAGCAGTTCCTGCCCCGGCTCAGGGCCAAGAA
CAGATGGAACAGCTGAATATGGGCCAAACAGGATATCTGTGGTAAGCAGTTCCTGCCCCGGCTCAGGGCC
AAGAACAGATGGTCCCCAGATGCGGTCCAGCCCTCAGCAGTTTCTAGAGAACCATCAGATGTTTCCAGGG
TGCCCCAAGGACCTGAAATGACCCTGTGCCTTATTTGAACTAACCAATCAGTTCGCTTCTCGCTTCTGTT
CGCGCGCTTCTGCTCCCCGAGCTCAATAAAAGAGCCCACAACCCCTCACTCGGGGCGCCAGTCCTCCGAT
TGACTGAGTCGCCCGGGTACCCGTGTATCCAATAAACCCTCTTGCAGTTGCATCCGACTTGTGGTCTCGC
TGTTCCTTGGGAGGGTCTCCTCTGAGTGATTGACTACCCGTCAGCGGGGGTCTTTCATTTGGGGGCTCGT
CCGGGATCGGGAGACCCCTGCCCAGGGACCACCGACCCACCACCGGGAGGTAAGCTGGCCAGCAACTTAT
CTGTGTCTGTCCGATTGTCTAGTGTCTATGACTGATTTTATGCGCCTGCGTCGGTACTAGTTAGCTAACT
AGCTCTGTATCTGGCGGACCCGTGGTGGAACTGACGAGTTCTGAACACCCGGCCGCAACCCTGGGAGACG
TCCCAGGGACTTTGGGGGCCGTTTTTGTGGCCCGACCTGAGGAAGGGAGTCGATGTGGAATCCGACCCCG
TCAGGATATGTGGTTCTGGTAGGAGACGAGAACCTAAAACAGTTCCCGCCTCCGTCTGAATTTTTGCTTT
CGGTTTGGAACCGAAGCCGCGCGTCTTGTCTGCTGCAGCGCTGCAGCATCGTTCTGTGTTGTCTCTGTCT
GACTGTGTTTCTGTATTTGTCTGAAAATTAGGGCCAGACTGTTACCACTCCCTTAAGTTTGACCTTAGGT
CACTGGAAAGATGTCGAGCGGATCGCTCACAACCAGTCGGTAGATGTCAAGAAGAGACGTTGGGTTACCT
TCTGCTCTGCAGAATGGCCAACCTTTAACGTCGGATGGCCGCGAGACGGCACCTTTAACCGAGACCTCAT
CACCCAGGTTAAGATCAAGGTCTTTTCACCTGGCCCGCATGGACACCCAGACCAGGTCCCCTACATCGTG
ACCTGGGAAGCCTTGGCTTTTGACCCCCCTCCCTGGGTCAAGCCCTTTGTACACCCTAAGCCTCCGCCTC
CTCTTCCTCCATCCGCCCCGTCTCTCCCCCTTGAACCTCCTCGTTCGACCCCGCCTCGATCCTCCCTTTA
TCCAGCCCTCACTCCTTCTCTAGGCGCCGGCCGGATCCCAGTGTGGTGGTACGTAGGAATTCATGTCAGA
ACCGGCTGGGGATGTCCGTCAGAACCCATGCGGCAGCAAGGCCTGCCGCCGCCTCTTCGGCCCAGTGGAC
AGCGAGCAGCTGAGACGCGACTGTGATGCGCTAATGGCGGGCTGCATCCAGGAGGCCCGTGAGCGATGGA
ACTTCGACTTTGTCACCGAGACACCACTGGAGGGTGACTTCGCCTGGGAGCGTGTGCGGGGCCTTGGCCT
GCCCAAGCTCTACCTTCCCACGGGGCCCCGGCGAGGCCGGGATGAGTTGGGAGGAGGCAGGCGGCCTGGC
ACCTCACCTGCTCTGCTGCAGGGGACAGCAGAGGAAGACCATGTGGACCTGTCACTGTCTTGTACCCTTG
TGCCTCGCTCAGGGGAGCAGGCTGAAGGGTCCCCAGGTGGACCTGGAGACTCTCAGGGTCGAAAACGGCG
GCAGACCAGCATGACAGATTTCTACCACTCCAAACGCCGGCTGATCTTCTCCAAGAGGAAGCCCTAACTC
GACCCTGTGGAATGTGTGTCAGTTAGGGTGTGGAAAGTCCCCAGGCTCCCCAGCAGGCAGAAGTATGCAA
AGCATGCATCTCAATTAGTCAGCAACCAGGTGTGGAAAGTCCCCAGGCTCCCCAGCAGGCAGAAGTATGC
AAAGCATGCATCTCAATTAGTCAGCAACCATAGTCCCGCCCCTAACTCCGCCCATCCCGCCCCTAACTCC
GCCCAGTTCCGCCCATTCTCCGCCCCATGGCTGACTAATTTTTTTTATTTATGCAGAGGCCGAGGCCGCC
TCGGCCTCTGAGCTATTCCAGAAGTAGTGAGGAGGCTTTTTTGGAGGCCTAGGCTTTTGCAAAAAGCTTA
CCATGACCGAGTACAAGCCCACGGTGCGCCTCGCCACCCGCGACGACGTCCCCAGGGCCGTACGCACCCT
CGCCGCCGCGTTCGCCGACTACCCCGCCACGCGCCACACCGTCGATCCGGACCGCCACATCGAGCGGGTC
ACCGAGCTGCAAGAACTCTTCCTCACGCGCGTCGGGCTCGACATCGGCAAGGTGTGGGTCGCGGACGACG
GCGCCGCGGTGGCGGTCTGGACCACGCCGGAGAGCGTCGAAGCGGGGGCGGTGTTCGCCGAGATCGGCCC
GCGCATGGCCGAGTTGAGCGGTTCCCGGCTGGCCGCGCAGCAACAGATGGAAGGCCTCCTGGCGCCGCAC
CGGCCCAAGGAGCCCGCGTGGTTCCTGGCCACCGTCGGCGTCTCGCCCGACCACCAGGGCAAGGGTCTGG
GCAGCGCCGTCGTGCTCCCCGGAGTGGAGGCGGCCGAGCGCGCCGGGGTGCCCGCCTTCCTGGAGACCTC
CGCGCCCCGCAACCTCCCCTTCTACGAGCGGCTCGGCTTCACCGTCACCGCCGACGTCGAGGTGCCCGAA
GGACCGCGCACCTGGTGCATGACCCGCAAGCCCGGTGCCTGACGCCCGCCCCACGACCCGCAGCGCCCGA
CCGAAAGGAGCGCACGACCCCATGCATCGATAAAATAAAAGATTTTATTTAGTCTCCAGAAAAAGGGGGG
AATGAAAGACCCCACCTGTAGGTTTGGCAAGCTAGCTTAAGTAACGCCATTTTGCAAGGCATGGAAAAAT
ACATAACTGAGAATAGAGAAGTTCAGATCAAGGTCAGGAACAGATGGAACAGCTGAATATGGGCCAAACA
GGATATCTGTGGTAAGCAGTTCCTGCCCCGGCTCAGGGCCAAGAACAGATGGAACAGCTGAATATGGGCC
AAACAGGATATCTGTGGTAAGCAGTTCCTGCCCCGGCTCAGGGCCAAGAACAGATGGTCCCCAGATGCGG
TCCAGCCCTCAGCAGTTTCTAGAGAACCATCAGATGTTTCCAGGGTGCCCCAAGGACCTGAAATGACCCT
GTGCCTTATTTGAACTAACCAATCAGTTCGCTTCTCGCTTCTGTTCGCGCGCTTCTGCTCCCCGAGCTCA
ATAAAAGAGCCCACAACCCCTCACTCGGGGCGCCAGTCCTCCGATTGACTGAGTCGCCCGGGTACCCGTG
TATCCAATAAACCCTCTTGCAGTTGCATCCGACTTGTGGTCTCGCTGTTCCTTGGGAGGGTCTCCTCTGA
GTGATTGACTACCCGTCAGCGGGGGTCTTTCATTTCCGACTTGTGGTCTCGCTGCCTTGGGAGGGTCTCC
TCTGAGTGATTGACTACCCGTCAGCGGGGGTCTTCACATGCAGCATGTATCAAAATTAATTTGGTTTTTT
TTCTTAAGTATTTACATTAAATGGCCATAGTTGCATTAATGAATCGGCCAACGCGCGGGGAGAGGCGGTT
TGCGTATTGGCGCTCTTCCGCTTCCTCGCTCACTGACTCGCTGCGCTCGGTCGTTCGGCTGCGGCGAGCG
GTATCAGCTCACTCAAAGGCGGTAATACGGTTATCCACAGAATCAGGGGATAACGCAGGAAAGAACATGT
GAGCAAAAGGCCAGCAAAAGGCCAGGAACCGTAAAAAGGCCGCGTTGCTGGCGTTTTTCCATAGGCTCCG
CCCCCCTGACGAGCATCACAAAAATCGACGCTCAAGTCAGAGGTGGCGAAACCCGACAGGACTATAAAGA
TACCAGGCGTTTCCCCCTGGAAGCTCCCTCGTGCGCTCTCCTGTTCCGACCCTGCCGCTTACCGGATACC
TGTCCGCCTTTCTCCCTTCGGGAAGCGTGGCGCTTTCTCATAGCTCACGCTGTAGGTATCTCAGTTCGGT
GTAGGTCGTTCGCTCCAAGCTGGGCTGTGTGCACGAACCCCCCGTTCAGCCCGACCGCTGCGCCTTATCC
GGTAACTATCGTCTTGAGTCCAACCCGGTAAGACACGACTTATCGCCACTGGCAGCAGCCACTGGTAACA
GGATTAGCAGAGCGAGGTATGTAGGCGGTGCTACAGAGTTCTTGAAGTGGTGGCCTAACTACGGCTACAC
TAGAAGGACAGTATTTGGTATCTGCGCTCTGCTGAAGCCAGTTACCTTCGGAAAAAGAGTTGGTAGCTCT
TGATCCGGCAAACAAACCACCGCTGGTAGCGGTGGTTTTTTTGTTTGCAAGCAGCAGATTACGCGCAGAA
AAAAAGGATCTCAAGAAGATCCTTTGATCTTTTCTACGGGGTCTGACGCTCAGTGGAACGAAAACTCACG
TTAAGGGATTTTGGTCATGAGATTATCAAAAAGGATCTTCACCTAGATCCTTTTAAATTAAAAATGAAGT
TTGCGGCCGCAAATCAATCTAAAGTATATATGAGTAAACTTGGTCTGACAGTTACCAATGCTTAATCAGT
GAGGCACCTATCTCAGCGATCTGTCTATTTCGTTCATCCATAGTTGCCTGACTCCCCGTCGTGTAGATAA
CTACGATACGGGAGGGCTTACCATCTGGCCCCAGTGCTGCAATGATACCGCGAGACCCACGCTCACCGGC
TCCAGATTTATCAGCAATAAACCAGCCAGCCGGAAGGGCCGAGCGCAGAAGTGGTCCTGCAACTTTATCC
GCCTCCATCCAGTCTATTAATTGTTGCCGGGAAGCTAGAGTAAGTAGTTCGCCAGTTAATAGTTTGCGCA
ACGTTGTTGCCATTGCTACAGGCATCGTGGTGTCACGCTCGTCGTTTGGTATGGCTTCATTCAGCTCCGG
TTCCCAACGATCAAGGCGAGTTACATGATCCCCCATGTTGTGCAAAAAAGCGGTTAGCTCCTTCGGTCCT
CCGATCGTTGTCAGAAGTAAGTTGGCCGCAGTGTTATCACTCATGGTTATGGCAGCACTGCATAATTCTC
TTACTGTCATGCCATCCGTAAGATGCTTTTCTGTGACTGGTGAGTACTCAACCAAGTCATTCTGAGAATA
GTGTATGCGGCGACCGAGTTGCTCTTGCCCGGCGTCAACACGGGATAATACCGCGCCACATAGCAGAACT
TTAAAAGTGCTCATCATTGGAAAACGTTCTTCGGGGCGAAAACTCTCAAGGATCTTACCGCTGTTGAGAT
CCAGTTCGATGTAACCCACTCGTGCACCCAACTGATCTTCAGCATCTTTTACTTTCACCAGCGTTTCTGG
GTGAGCAAAAACAGGAAGGCAAAATGCCGCAAAAAAGGGAATAAGGGCGACACGGAAATGTTGAATACTC
ATACTCTTCCTTTTTCAATATTATTGAAGCATTTATCAGGGTTATTGTCTCATGAGCGGATACATATTTG
AATGTATTTAGAAAAATAAACAAATAGGGGTTCCGCGCACATTTCCCCGAAAAGTGCCAC
Features (pLannotate 1.2.2; 12 found; start..end, strand, type, name):
      8..477     +  LTR            LTR: long terminal repeat from Moloney murine leukemia virus
    601..875     +  misc_feature   MESV Ψ (fragment): packaging signal of murine embryonic stem cell virus
    942..1358    +  CDS            gag (truncated): truncated Moloney murine leukemia virus (MMLV) gag gene lacking the start codon
   1393..1887    +  CDS            p21: human cyclin-dependent kinase inhibitor 1A; Homo sapiens CDKN1A; mediates p53-dependent arrest in the G1 phase of the cell cycle
   1904..2233    +  promoter       SV40 promoter: SV40 enhancer and early promoter
   2243..2842    +  CDS            PuroR: puromycin N-acetyltransferase; pac from Streptomyces alboniger; confers resistance to puromycin
   2941..3534    +  LTR            LTR: long terminal repeat from Moloney murine leukemia virus
   3543..3589    +  LTR            5' LTR (truncated) (fragment): truncated long terminal repeat from Moloney murine sarcoma virus
   3672..3720    -  CDS            lacI (fragment): lac repressor; lacI; The lac repressor binds to the lac operator to inhibit transcription in E. coli. This inhibition can be relieved by adding lactose or isopropyl-β-D-thiogalactopyranoside (IPTG).
   3906..4494    -  rep_origin     ori: high-copy-number ColE1/pMB1/pBR322/pUC origin of replication
   4672..5532    -  CDS            AmpR: β-lactamase; bla; confers resistance to ampicillin, carbenicillin, and related antibiotics
   5533..5637    -  promoter       AmpR promoter: bla
