[The description below was written by a language model from this plasmid's Addgene catalogue record and pLannotate feature annotations shown in this document.]
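Description:
pBABE-puro p21 is a Moloney murine leukemia virus-based retroviral expression vector built on the pBABE-Puro backbone and carrying the human CDKN1A coding sequence, which encodes the cyclin-dependent kinase inhibitor p21 (Cip1/WAF1), a mediator of p53-dependent G1 arrest. The plasmid is about 5.7 kb. It is propagated in E. coli through a high-copy ColE1/pUC-type origin and is selected with ampicillin via a β-lactamase gene driven by its own bla promoter. A short lacI fragment and a truncated LTR fragment annotated near the bacterial backbone appear to be remnants of vector construction rather than functional parts.

The proviral region is flanked by two MMLV long terminal repeats. Downstream of the 5' LTR lie a Ψ packaging signal and a truncated gag segment lacking its start codon; together these form the extended packaging region, which promotes efficient encapsidation of the vector RNA without producing Gag protein. The p21 open reading frame follows and is transcribed from the 5' LTR promoter; no epitope tag or reporter is annotated on it. An internal SV40 enhancer/early promoter then drives puromycin N-acetyltransferase, so transduced mammalian cells can be selected with puromycin independently of the LTR-driven transcript. Because the vector lacks functional gag, pol and env genes, these must be supplied in trans by a packaging system to generate replication-defective virus.

The stated purpose is retroviral expression of p21, allowing stable integration and ectopic expression in dividing mammalian cells. The associated work concerns p21 stability and its role in the DNA damage response. The restriction sites used to clone the insert are not recorded.
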