Addgene plasmid #78783: pBABE-puro p21
Purpose: Retroviral expression of p21
Depositing lab: Jaewhan Song. Depositing organization: Yonsei University. Publication: Stabilization of p21 (Cip1/WAF1) following Tip60-dependent acetylation is required for p21-mediated DNA damage response. Lee MS, Seo J, Choi DY, Lee EW, Ko A, Ha NC, Yoon JB, Lee HW, Kim KP, Song J. Cell Death Differ. 2013 Apr;20(4):620-9. doi: 10.1038/cdd.2012.159. Epub 2012 Dec 14. PubMed 23238566.
Backbone
  Vector backbone: pBABE-Puro
  Vector type: Mammalian Expression, Retroviral
Growth in bacteria
  Bacterial resistance: Ampicillin, 100 μg/mL
  Growth temperature: 37°C
  Growth strain: NEB Stable
  Copy number: High Copy
Gene/Insert
  Gene/Insert name: p21
  Species: H. sapiens (human)
  Entrez Gene: CDKN1A (a.k.a. CAP20, CDKN1, CIP1, MDA-6, P21, SDI1, WAF1, p21CIP1)
  Promoter: 5'LTR
  Cloning method: Restriction Enzyme; 5′ cloning site unknown (unknown if destroyed); 3′ cloning site unknown (unknown if destroyed)
  Sequencing primers: 5′ pBABE 5'; 3′ pBABE 3'
Terms and licenses: Academic/Nonprofit Terms; Industry Terms: Not Available to Industry
How to cite: pBABE-puro p21 was a gift from Jaewhan Song (Addgene plasmid # 78783 ; http://n2t.net/addgene:78783 ; RRID:Addgene_78783)
