>Addgene plasmid #78783 | pBABE-puro p21 | addgene partial sequence | sequence record 149149 | pBABE5 5'-CTTTATCCAGCCCTCAC-3'
GTGTGGTGGTACGTAGGAATTCATGTCAGAACCGGCTGGGGATGTCCGTCAGAACCCATGCGGCAGCAAG
GCCTGCCGCCGCCTCTTCGGCCCAGTGGACAGCGAGCAGCTGAGACGCGACTGTGATGCGCTAATGGCGG
GCTGCATCCAGGAGGCCCGTGAGCGATGGAACTTCGACTTTGTCACCGAGACACCACTGGAGGGTGACTT
CGCCTGGGAGCGTGTGCGGGGCCTTGGCCTGCCCAAGCTCTACCTTCCCACGGGGCCCCGGCGAGGCCGG
GATGAGTTGGGAGGAGGCAGGCGGCCTGGCACCTCACCTGCTCTGCTGCAGGGGACAGCAGAGGAAGACC
ATGTGGACCTGTCACTGTCTTGTACCCTTGTGCCTCGCTCAGGGGAGCAGGCTGAAGGGTCCCCAGGTGG
ACCTGGAGACTCTCAGGGTCGAAAACGGCGGCAGACCAGCATGACAGATTTCTACCACTCCAAACGCCGG
CTGATCTTCTCCAAGAGGAAGCCCTAACTCGACCCTGTGGAATGTGTGTCAGTTAGGGTGTGGAAAGTCC
CCAGGCTCCCCAGCAGGCAGAAGTATGCAAAGCATGCATCTCAATTAGTCAGCAACCAGGTGTGGAAAGT
CCCCAGGCTCCCCAGCAGGCAGAAGTATGCAAAGCATGCATCTCAATTAGTCAGCAACCATAGTCCCGCC
CCTAACTCCGCCCATCCCGCCCCTAACTCCGCCCAGTTCCGCCCATTCTCCGCCCCATGGCTGACTAATT
TTTTTTATTTATGCAGAGGCCGAGGCCGCCTCGGCCTCTGAGCTATTCCAGAAGTAGTGAGGAGGCTTTT
TTGGAGGCCTA
