>Addgene plasmid #78783 | pBABE-puro p21 | addgene partial sequence | sequence record 149150 | pBABE3 5'-ACCCTAACTGACACACATTCC-3'
AGATCAGCCGGCGTTTGGAGTGGTAGAAATCTGTCATGCTGGTCTGCCGCCGTTTTCGACCCTGAGAGTC
TCCAGGTCCACCTGGGGACCCTTCAGCCTGCTCCCCTGAGCGAGGCACAAGGGTACAAGACAGTGACAGG
TCCACATGGTCTTCCTCTGCTGTCCCCTGCAGCAGAGCAGGTGAGGTGCCAGGCCGCCTGCCTCCTCCCA
ACTCATCCCGGCCTCGCCGGGGCCCCGTGGGAAGGTAGAGCTTGGGCAGGCCAAGGCCCCGCACACGCTC
CCAGGCGAAGTCACCCTCCAGTGGTGTCTCGGTGACAAAGTCGAAGTTCCATCGCTCACGGGCCTCCTGG
ATGCAGCCCGCCATTAGCGCATCACAGTCGCGTCTCAGCTGCTCGCTGTCCACTGGGCCGAAGAGGCGGC
GGCAGGCCTTGCTGCCGCATGGGTTCTGACGGACATCCCCAGCCGGTTCTGACATGAATTCCTACGTACC
ACCACACTGGGATCCGGCCGGCGCCTAGAGAAGGAGTGAGGGCTGGATAAAGGGAGGATCGAGGCGGGGT
CGAACGAGGAGGTTCAAGGGGGAGAGACGGGGCGGATGGAGGAAGAGGAGGCGGAGGCTTAGGGTGTACA
AAGGGCTTGACCCAGGGAGGGGGGTCAAAAGCCAAGGCTTCCCAGGTCACGATGTAGGGGACCTGGTCTG
GGTGTCCATGCGGGCCAGGTGAAAAGACCTTGATCTTAACCTGGGTGATGAGGTCTCGGTTAAAGGTGCC
GTCTCGCGGCCATCCGACGTTAAAGGTTGGCCATTCTGCA
